>Addgene plasmid #120491 | EF1a_KLF5_P2A_Hygro_Barcode | addgene full sequence | sequence record 234724 | Addgene NGS Result
GTCGACGGATCGGGAGATCTCCCGATCCCCTATGGTGCACTCTCAGTACAATCTGCTCTGATGCCGCATA
GTTAAGCCAGTATCTGCTCCCTGCTTGTGTGTTGGAGGTCGCTGAGTAGTGCGCGAGCAAAATTTAAGCT
ACAACAAGGCAAGGCTTGACCGACAATTGCATGAAGAATCTGCTTAGGGTTAGGCGTTTTGCGCTGCTTC
GCGATGTACGGGCCAGATATACGCGTTGACATTGATTATTGACTAGTTATTAATAGTAATCAATTACGGG
GTCATTAGTTCATAGCCCATATATGGAGTTCCGCGTTACATAACTTACGGTAAATGGCCCGCCTGGCTGA
CCGCCCAACGACCCCCGCCCATTGACGTCAATAATGACGTATGTTCCCATAGTAACGCCAATAGGGACTT
TCCATTGACGTCAATGGGTGGAGTATTTACGGTAAACTGCCCACTTGGCAGTACATCAAGTGTATCATAT
GCCAAGTACGCCCCCTATTGACGTCAATGACGGTAAATGGCCCGCCTGGCATTATGCCCAGTACATGACC
TTATGGGACTTTCCTACTTGGCAGTACATCTACGTATTAGTCATCGCTATTACCATGGTGATGCGGTTTT
GGCAGTACATCAATGGGCGTGGATAGCGGTTTGACTCACGGGGATTTCCAAGTCTCCACCCCATTGACGT
CAATGGGAGTTTGTTTTGGCACCAAAATCAACGGGACTTTCCAAAATGTCGTAACAACTCCGCCCCATTG
ACGCAAATGGGCGGTAGGCGTGTACGGTGGGAGGTCTATATAAGCAGCGCGTTTTGCCTGTACTGGGTCT
CTCTGGTTAGACCAGATCTGAGCCTGGGAGCTCTCTGGCTAACTAGGGAACCCACTGCTTAAGCCTCAAT
AAAGCTTGCCTTGAGTGCTTCAAGTAGTGTGTGCCCGTCTGTTGTGTGACTCTGGTAACTAGAGATCCCT
CAGACCCTTTTAGTCAGTGTGGAAAATCTCTAGCAGTGGCGCCCGAACAGGGACTTGAAAGCGAAAGGGA
AACCAGAGGAGCTCTCTCGACGCAGGACTCGGCTTGCTGAAGCGCGCACGGCAAGAGGCGAGGGGCGGCG
ACTGGTGAGTACGCCAAAAATTTTGACTAGCGGAGGCTAGAAGGAGAGAGATGGGTGCGAGAGCGTCAGT
ATTAAGCGGGGGAGAATTAGATCGCGATGGGAAAAAATTCGGTTAAGGCCAGGGGGAAAGAAAAAATATA
AATTAAAACATATAGTATGGGCAAGCAGGGAGCTAGAACGATTCGCAGTTAATCCTGGCCTGTTAGAAAC
ATCAGAAGGCTGTAGACAAATACTGGGACAGCTACAACCATCCCTTCAGACAGGATCAGAAGAACTTAGA
TCATTATATAATACAGTAGCAACCCTCTATTGTGTGCATCAAAGGATAGAGATAAAAGACACCAAGGAAG
CTTTAGACAAGATAGAGGAAGAGCAAAACAAAAGTAAGACCACCGCACAGCAAGCGGCCGCTGATCTTCA
GACCTGGAGGAGGAGATATGAGGGACAATTGGAGAAGTGAATTATATAAATATAAAGTAGTAAAAATTGA
ACCATTAGGAGTAGCACCCACCAAGGCAAAGAGAAGAGTGGTGCAGAGAGAAAAAAGAGCAGTGGGAATA
GGAGCTTTGTTCCTTGGGTTCTTGGGAGCAGCAGGAAGCACTATGGGCGCAGCGTCAATGACGCTGACGG
TACAGGCCAGACAATTATTGTCTGGTATAGTGCAGCAGCAGAACAATTTGCTGAGGGCTATTGAGGCGCA
ACAGCATCTGTTGCAACTCACAGTCTGGGGCATCAAGCAGCTCCAGGCAAGAATCCTGGCTGTGGAAAGA
TACCTAAAGGATCAACAGCTCCTGGGGATTTGGGGTTGCTCTGGAAAACTCATTTGCACCACTGCTGTGC
CTTGGAATGCTAGTTGGAGTAATAAATCTCTGGAACAGATTTGGAATCACACGACCTGGATGGAGTGGGA
CAGAGAAATTAACAATTACACAAGCTTAATACACTCCTTAATTGAAGAATCGCAAAACCAGCAAGAAAAG
AATGAACAAGAATTATTGGAATTAGATAAATGGGCAAGTTTGTGGAATTGGTTTAACATAACAAATTGGC
TGTGGTATATAAAATTATTCATAATGATAGTAGGAGGCTTGGTAGGTTTAAGAATAGTTTTTGCTGTACT
TTCTATAGTGAATAGAGTTAGGCAGGGATATTCACCATTATCGTTTCAGACCCACCTCCCAACCCCGAGG
GGACCCGACAGGCCCGAAGGAATAGAAGAAGAAGGTGGAGAGAGAGACAGAGACAGATCCATTCGATTAG
TGAACGGATCGGCACTGCGTGCGCCAATTCTGCAGACAAATGGCAGTATTCATCCACAATTTTAAAAGAA
AAGGGGGGATTGGGGGGTACAGTGCAGGGGAAAGAATAGTAGACATAATAGCAACAGACATACAAACTAA
AGAATTACAAAAACAAATTACAAAAATTCAAAATTTTCGGGTTTATTACAGGGACAGCAGAGATCCAGTT
TGGTTAATTAATCGATAAGCTTTGCAAAGATGGATAAAGTTTTAAACAGAGAGGAATCTTTGCAGCTAAT
GGACCTTCTAGGTCTTGAAAGGAGTGGGAATTGGCTCCGGTGCCCGTCAGTGGGCAGAGCGCACATCGCC
CACAGTCCCCGAGAAGTTGGGGGGAGGGGTCGGCAATTGAACCGGTGCCTAGAGAAGGTGGCGCGGGGTA
AACTGGGAAAGTGATGTCGTGTACTGGCTCCGCCTTTTTCCCGAGGGTGGGGGAGAACCGTATATAAGTG
CAGTAGTCGCCGTGAACGTTCTTTTTCGCAACGGGTTTGCCGCCAGAACACAGGTAAGTGCCGTGTGTGG
TTCCCGCGGGCCTGGCCTCTTTACGGGTTATGGCCCTTGCGTGCCTTGAATTACTTCCACCTGGCTGCAG
TACGTGATTCTTGATCCCGAGCTTCGGGTTGGAAGTGGGTGGGAGAGTTCGAGGCCTTGCGCTTAAGGAG
CCCCTTCGCCTCGTGCTTGAGTTGAGGCCTGGCCTGGGCGCTGGGGCCGCCGCGTGCGAATCTGGTGGCA
CCTTCGCGCCTGTCTCGCTGCTTTCGATAAGTCTCTAGCCATTTAAAATTTTTGATGACCTGCTGCGACG
CTTTTTTTCTGGCAAGATAGTCTTGTAAATGCGGGCCAAGATCTGCACACTGGTATTTCGGTTTTTGGGG
CCGCGGGCGGCGACGGGGCCCGTGCGTCCCAGCGCACATGTTCGGCGAGGCGGGGCCTGCGAGCGCGGCC
ACCGAGAATCGGACGGGGGTAGTCTCAAGCTGGCCGGCCTGCTCTGGTGCCTGGCCTCGCGCCGCCGTGT
ATCGCCCCGCCCTGGGCGGCAAGGCTGGCCCGGTCGGCACCAGTTGCGTGAGCGGAAAGATGGCCGCTTC
CCGGCCCTGCTGCAGGGAGCTCAAAATGGAGGACGCGGCGCTCGGGAGAGCGGGCGGGTGAGTCACCCAC
ACAAAGGAAAAGGGCCTTTCCGTCCTCAGCCGTCGCTTCATGTGACTCCACGGAGTACCGGGCGCCGTCC
AGGCACCTCGATTAGTTCTCGAGCTTTTGGAGTACGTCGTCTTTAGGTTGGGGGGAGGGGTTTTATGCGA
TGGAGTTTCCCCACACTGAGTGGGTGGAGACTGAAGTTAGGCCAGCTTGGCACTTGATGTAATTCTCCTT
GGAATTTGCCCTTTTTGAGTTTGGATCTTGGTTCATTCTCAAGCCTCAGACAGTGGTTCAAAGTTTTTTT
CTTCCATTTCAGGTGTCGTGAGGAATTAGCTTGGTACTAATACGACTCACTATAGGGAGACCCAAGCTGG
CTAGGTAAGCTTGATATCGAATTCCTGCAGCCCGGGGGATCCCGCCACCATGGCTACAAGGGTGCTGAGC
ATGAGCGCCCGCCTGGGACCCGTGCCCCAGCCGCCGGCGCCGCAGGACGAGCCGGTGTTCGCGCAGCTCA
AGCCGGTGCTGGGCGCCGCGAATCCGGCCCGCGACGCGGCGCTCTTCCCCGGCGAGGAGCTGAAGCACGC
GCACCACCGCCCGCAGGCGCAGCCCGCGCCCGCGCAGGCCCCGCAGCCGGCCCAGCCGCCCGCCACCGGC
CCGCGGCTGCCTCCAGAGGACCTGGTCCAGACAAGATGTGAAATGGAGAAGTATCTGACACCTCAGCTTC
CTCCAGTTCCTATAATTCCAGAGCATAAAAAGTATAGACGAGACAGTGCCTCAGTCGTAGACCAGTTCTT
CACTGACACTGAAGGGTTACCTTACAGTATCAACATGAACGTCTTCCTCCCTGACATCACTCACCTGAGA
ACTGGCCTCTACAAATCCCAGAGACCGTGCGTAACACACATCAAGACAGAACCTGTTGCCATTTTCAGCC
ACCAGAGTGAAACGACTGCCCCTCCTCCGGCCCCGACCCAGGCCCTCCCTGAGTTCACCAGTATATTCAG
CTCACACCAGACCGCAGCTCCAGAGGTGAACAATATTTTCATCAAACAAGAACTTCCTACACCAGATCTT
CATCTTTCTGTCCCTACCCAGCAGGGCCACCTGTACCAGCTACTGAATACACCGGATCTAGATATGCCCA
GTTCTACAAATCAGACAGCAGCAATGGACACTCTTAATGTTTCTATGTCAGCTGCCATGGCAGGCCTTAA
CACACACACCTCTGCTGTTCCGCAGACTGCAGTGAAACAATTCCAGGGCATGCCCCCTTGCACATACACA
ATGCCAAGTCAGTTTCTTCCACAACAGGCCACTTACTTTCCCCCGTCACCACCAAGCTCAGAGCCTGGAA
GTCCAGATAGACAAGCAGAGATGCTCCAGAATTTAACCCCACCTCCATCCTATGCTGCTACAATTGCTTC
TAAACTGGCAATTCACAATCCAAATTTACCCACCACCCTGCCAGTTAACTCACAAAACATCCAACCTGTC
AGATACAATAGAAGGAGTAACCCCGATTTGGAGAAACGACGCATCCACTACTGCGATTACCCTGGTTGCA
CAAAAGTTTATACCAAGTCTTCTCATTTAAAAGCTCACCTGAGGACTCACACTGGTGAAAAGCCATACAA
GTGTACCTGGGAAGGCTGCGACTGGAGGTTCGCGCGATCGGATGAGCTGACCCGCCACTACCGGAAGCAC
ACAGGCGCCAAGCCCTTCCAGTGCGGGGTGTGCAACCGCAGCTTCTCGCGCTCTGACCACCTGGCCCTGC
ATATGAAGAGGCACCAGAACGGATCCGGCGCAACAAACTTCTCTCTGCTGAAACAAGCCGGAGATGTCGA
AGAGAATCCTGGACCGATGAAAAAGCCTGAACTCACCGCGACGTCTGTCGAGAAGTTTCTGATCGAAAAG
TTCGACAGCGTCTCCGACCTGATGCAGCTCTCGGAGGGCGAAGAATCTCGTGCTTTCAGCTTCGATGTAG
GAGGGCGTGGATATGTCCTGCGGGTAAATAGCTGCGCCGATGGTTTCTACAAAGATCGTTATGTTTATCG
GCACTTTGCATCGGCCGCGCTCCCGATTCCGGAAGTGCTTGACATTGGGGAATTCAGCGAGAGCCTGACC
TATTGCATCTCCCGCCGTGCACAGGGTGTCACGTTGCAAGACCTGCCTGAAACCGAACTGCCCGCTGTTC
TGCAGCCGGTCGCGGAGGCCATGGATGCGATCGCTGCGGCCGATCTTAGCCAGACGAGCGGGTTCGGCCC
ATTCGGACCGCAAGGAATCGGTCAATACACTACATGGCGTGATTTCATATGCGCGATTGCTGATCCCCAT
GTGTATCACTGGCAAACTGTGATGGACGACACCGTCAGTGCGTCCGTCGCGCAGGCTCTCGATGAGCTGA
TGCTTTGGGCCGAGGACTGCCCCGAAGTCCGGCACCTCGTGCACGCGGATTTCGGCTCCAACAATGTCCT
GACGGACAATGGCCGCATAACAGCGGTCATTGACTGGAGCGAGGCGATGTTCGGGGATTCCCAATACGAG
GTCGCCAACATCTTCTTCTGGAGGCCGTGGTTGGCTTGTATGGAGCAGCAGACGCGCTACTTCGAGCGGA
GGCATCCGGAGCTTGCAGGATCGCCGCGGCTCCGGGCGTATATGCTCCGCATTGGTCTTGACCAACTCTA
TCAGAGCTTGGTTGACGGCAATTTCGATGATGCAGCTTGGGCGCAGGGTCGATGCGACGCAATCGTCCGA
TCCGGAGCCGGGACTGTCGGGCGTACACAAATCGCCCGCAGAAGCGCGGCCGTCTGGACCGATGGCTGTG
TAGAAGTACTCGCCGATAGTGGAAACCGACGCCCCAGCACTCGTCCGAGGGCAAAGGAATAAGTTAGAAC
TATTTCCTGGCTGTTACGCGCAACGTCTACCCGCTACGTTCTACTGACGGGCTTGTTAAACAGTGAACCG
CCCGCCCCACGACCCGCAGCGCCCGACCGAAAGGAGCGCACGACCCCATGCATCGAACAAAAGAAAAGGG
GGGACTGGAAGGGCTAATTCACTCCCAACGAAGACAAGATATCATAACTTCGTATAGCATACATTATACG
AAGTTATCGGCTAGCTGGTCCGGACTGTACTGGGTCTCTCTGGTTAGACCAGATCTGAGCCTGGGAGCTC
TCTGGCTAACTAGGGAACCCACTGCTTAAGCCTCAATAAAGCTTGCCTTGAGTGCTTCAAGTAGTGTGTG
CCCGTCTGTTGTGTGACTCTGGTAACTAGAGATCCCTCAGACCCTTTTAGTCAGTGTGGAAAATCTCTAG
CAGGGCCCGTTTAAACCCGCTGATCAGCCTCGACTGTGCCTTCTAGTTGCCAGCCATCTGTTGTTTGCCC
CTCCCCCGTGCCTTCCTTGACCCTGGAAGGTGCCACTCCCACTGTCCTTTCCTAATAAAATGAGGAAATT
GCATCGCATTGTCTGAGTAGGTGTCATTCTATTCTGGGGGGTGGGGTGGGGCAGGACAGCAAGGGGGAGG
ATTGGGAAGACAATAGCAGGCATGCTGGGGATGCGGTGGGCTCTATGGCTTCTGAGGCGGAAAGAACCAG
CTGGGGCTCTAGGGGGTATCCCC
[124 nt withheld, positions 7164-7287]
C
[91 nt withheld, positions 7289-7379]
A
[49 nt withheld, positions 7381-7429]
CCTTTGACGTTGGAGTCCACGTTCTTT
[37 nt withheld, positions 7457-7493]
ACCCTATCTCGGTCTATTCTTTTGATTTATAAGGGATTTTGCCGATTTCGGCCTATTGGTTAAAAAATGA
GCTGATTTAACAAAAATTTAACGCGAATTAATTCTGTGGAATGTGTGTCAGTTAGGGTGTGGAAAGTCCC
CAGGCTCCCCAGCAGGCAGAAGTATGCAAAGCATGCATCTCAATTAGTCAGCAACCAGGTGTGGAAAGTC
CCCAGGCTCCCCAGCAGGCAGAAGTATGCAAAGCATGCATCTCAATTAGTCAGCAACCATAGTCCCGCCC
CTAACTCCGCCCATCCCGCCCCTAACTCCGCCCAGTTCCGCCCATTCTCCGCCCCATGGCTGACTAATTT
TTTTTATTTATGCAGAGGCCGAGGCCGCCTCTGCCTCTGAGCTATTCCAGAAGTAGTGAGGAGGCTTTTT
TGGAGGCCTAGGCTTTTGCAAAAAGCTCCCGGGAGCTTGTATATCCATTTTCGGATCTGATCAGCACGTG
TTGACAATTAATCATCGGCATAGTATATCGGCATAGTATAATACGACAAGGTGAGGAACTAAACCATGGC
CAAGTTGACCAGTGCCGTTCCGGTGCTCACCGCGCGCGACGTCGCCGGAGCGGTCGAGTTCTGGACCGAC
CGGCTCGGGTTCTCCCGGGACTTCGTGGAGGACGACTTCGCCGGTGTGGTCCGGGACGACGTGACCCTGT
TCATCAGCGCGGTCCAGGACCAGGTGGTGCCGGACAACACCCTGGCCTGGGTGTGGGTGCGCGGCCTGGA
CGAGCTGTACGCCGAGTGGTCGGAGGTCGTGTCCACGAACTTCCGGGACGCCTCCGGGCCGGCCATGACC
GAGATCGGCGAGCAGCCGTGGGGGCGGGAGTTCGCCCTGCGCGACCCGGCCGGCAACTGCGTGCACTTCG
TGGCCGAGGAGCAGGACTGACACGTGCTACGAGATTTCGATTCCACCGCCGCCTTCTATGAAAGGTTGGG
CTTCGGAATCGTTTTCCGGGACGCCGGCTGGATGATCCTCCAGCGCGGGGATCTCATGCTGGAGTTCTTC
GCCCACCCCAACTTGTTTATTGCAGCTTATAATGGTTACAAATAAAGCAATAGCATCACAAATTTCACAA
ATAAAGCATTTTTTTCACTGCATTCTAGTTGTGGTTTGTCCAAACTCATCAATGTATCTTATCATGTCTG
TATACCGTCGACCTCTAGCTAGAGCTTGGCGTAATCATGGTCATAGCTGTTTCCTGTGTGAAATTGTTAT
CCGCTCACAATTCCACACAACATACGAGCCGGAAGCATAAAGTGTAAAGCCTGGGGTGCCTAATGAGTGA
GCTAACTCACATTAATTGCGTTGCGCTCACTGCCCGCTTTCCAGTCGGGAAACCTGTCGTGCCAGCTGCA
TTAATGAATCGGCCAACGCGCGGGGAGAGGCGGTTTGCGTATTGGGCGCTCTTCCGCTTCCTCGCTCACT
GACTCGCTGCGCTCGGTCGTTCGGCTGCGGCGAGCGGTATCAGCTCACTCAAAGGCGGTAATACGGTTAT
CCACAGAATCAGGGGATAACGCAGGAAAGAACATGTGAGCAAAAGGCCAGCAAAAGGCCAGGAACCGTAA
AAAGGCCGCGTTGCTGGCGTTTTTCCATAGGCTCCGCCCCCCTGACGAGCATCACAAAAATCGACGCTCA
AGTCAGAGGTGGCGAAACCCGACAGGACTATAAAGATACCAGGCGTTTCCCCCTGGAAGCTCCCTCGTGC
GCTCTCCTGTTCCGACCCTGCCGCTTACCGGATACCTGTCCGCCTTTCTCCCTTCGGGAAGCGTGGCGCT
TTCTCATAGCTCACGCTGTAGGTATCTCAGTTCGGTGTAGGTCGTTCGCTCCAAGCTGGGCTGTGTGCAC
GAACCCCCCGTTCAGCCCGACCGCTGCGCCTTATCCGGTAACTATCGTCTTGAGTCCAACCCGGTAAGAC
ACGACTTATCGCCACTGGCAGCAGCCACTGGTAACAGGATTAGCAGAGCGAGGTATGTAGGCGGTGCTAC
AGAGTTCTTGAAGTGGTGGCCTAACTACGGCTACACTAGAAGAACAGTATTTGGTATCTGCGCTCTGCTG
AAGCCAGTTACCTTCGGAAAAAGAGTTGGTAGCTCTTGATCCGGCAAACAAACCACCGCTGGTAGCGGTG
GTTTTTTTGTTTGCAAGCAGCAGATTACGCGCAGAAAAAAAGGATCTCAAGAAGATCCTTTGATCTTTTC
TACGGGGTCTGACGCTCAGTGGAACGAAAACTCACGTTAAGGGATTTTGGTCATGAGATTATCAAAAAGG
ATCTTCACCTAGATCCTTTTAAATTAAAAATGAAGTTTTAAATCAATCTAAAGTATATATGAGTAAACTT
GGTCTGACAGTTACCAATGCTTAATCAGTGAGGCACCTATCTCAGCGATCTGTCTATTTCGTTCATCCAT
AGTTGCCTGACTCCCCGTCGTGTAGATAACTACGATACGGGAGGGCTTACCATCTGGCCCCAGTGCTGCA
ATGATACCGCGAGACCCACGCTCACCGGCTCCAGATTTATCAGCAATAAACCAGCCAGCCGGAAGGGCCG
AGCGCAGAAGTGGTCCTGCAACTTTATCCGCCTCCATCCAGTCTATTAATTGTTGCCGGGAAGCTAGAGT
AAGTAGTTCGCCAGTTAATAGTTTGCGCAACGTTGTTGCCATTGCTACAGGCATCGTGGTGTCACGCTCG
TCGTTTGGTATGGCTTCATTCAGCTCCGGTTCCCAACGATCAAGGCGAGTTACATGATCCCCCATGTTGT
GCAAAAAAGCGGTTAGCTCCTTCGGTCCTCCGATCGTTGTCAGAAGTAAGTTGGCCGCAGTGTTATCACT
CATGGTTATGGCAGCACTGCATAATTCTCTTACTGTCATGCCATCCGTAAGATGCTTTTCTGTGACTGGT
GAGTACTCAACCAAGTCATTCTGAGAATAGTGTATGCGGCGACCGAGTTGCTCTTGCCCGGCGTCAATAC
GGGATAATACCGCGCCACATAGCAGAACTTTAAAAGTGCTCATCATTGGAAAACGTTCTTCGGGGCGAAA
ACTCTCAAGGATCTTACCGCTGTTGAGATCCAGTTCGATGTAACCCACTCGTGCACCCAACTGATCTTCA
GCATCTTTTACTTTCACCAGCGTTTCTGGGTGAGCAAAAACAGGAAGGCAAAATGCCGCAAAAAAGGGAA
TAAGGGCGACACGGAAATGTTGAATACTCATACTCTTCCTTTTTCAATATTATTGAAGCATTTATCAGGG
TTATTGTCTCATGAGCGGATACATATTTGAATGTATTTAGAAAAATAAACAAATAGGGGTTCCGCGCACA
TTTCCCCGAAAAGTGCCACCTGAC
Features (pLannotate 1.2.2; 33 found; start..end, strand, type, name):
     31..83      -  misc_feature   bom (fragment): basis of mobility region from pBR322
    238..617     +  enhancer       CMV enhancer: human cytomegalovirus immediate early enhancer
    618..817     +  promoter       CMV promoter: human cytomegalovirus (CMV) immediate early promoter
    835..1015    +  LTR            5' LTR (truncated): truncated 5' long terminal repeat (LTR) from HIV-1
   1062..1187    +  misc_feature   HIV-1 Ψ: packaging signal of human immunodeficiency virus type 1
   1171..1534    +  CDS            HIV-1 gag (fragment): gag protein from human immunodeficiency virus 1; gag
   1680..1913    +  misc_feature   RRE: The Rev response element (RRE) of HIV-1 allows for Rev-dependent mRNA export from the nucleus to the cytoplasm.
   2290..2390    +  CDS            Rev (fragment): human immunodeficiency virus 1 (HIV-1) Rev protein; rev; enhances nuclear export of unspliced and incompletely spliced viral mRNAs
   2440..2557    +  misc_feature   cPPT/CTS: central polypurine tract and central termination sequence of HIV-1
   2620..2686    +  CDS            small t antigen (fragment): SV40 (simian virus 40) small t antigen
   2693..3871    +  promoter       EF-1α promoter: strong constitutive promoter for human elongation factor EF-1α
   3888..3906    +  promoter       T7 promoter: promoter for bacteriophage T7 RNA polymerase
   3926..3962    -  misc_feature   MCS (fragment): pBluescript multiple cloning site
   3970..5292    +  CDS            KLF5: KLF5_HUMAN - Also known as BTEB2, CKLF, IKLF. Experimental evidence at protein level: Swiss-Prot protein existence level 1. Transcription factor that binds to GC box promoter elements. Activates the transcription of these genes. From Homo sapiens (Human).
   5407..6429    +  CDS            hph: KHYB_ECOLX - Experimental evidence at protein level: Swiss-Prot protein existence level 1. The aminoglycoside phosphotransferases achieve inactivation of their antibiotic substrates by phosphorylation. Only phosphorylates hygromycin and closely related compounds such as demethyl analogs and destomycin. From Escherichia coli.
   6513..6626    +  CDS            nef (fragment): NEF_HV1LA - Experimental evidence at protein level: Swiss-Prot protein existence level 1. Extracellular Nef protein targets CD4(+) T-lymphocytes for apoptosis by interacting with CXCR4 surface receptors. From Human immunodeficiency virus type 1 group M subtype B (isolate Lai) (HIV-1).
   6624..6657    +  protein_bind   loxP: Cre-mediated recombination occurs in the 8-bp core sequence (GCATACAT). Cre recombinase
   6682..6862    +  LTR            5' LTR (truncated): truncated 5' long terminal repeat (LTR) from HIV-1
   6894..7118    +  polyA_signal   bGH poly(A) signal: bovine growth hormone polyadenylation signal
   7122..7143    +  promoter       SV40 promoter (fragment): SV40 enhancer and early promoter
   7164..7592    +  rep_origin     f1 ori (sequence partly withheld): f1 bacteriophage origin of replication; arrow indicates direction of (+) strand synthesis
   7606..7935    +  promoter       SV40 promoter: SV40 enhancer and early promoter
   7983..8030    +  promoter       EM7 promoter: synthetic bacterial promoter&nbsp
   8049..8423    +  CDS            BleoR: antibiotic-binding protein; Sh ble from Streptoalloteichus hindustanus; confers resistance to bleomycin, phleomycin, and Zeocin™
   8433..8558    +  CDS            ble (fragment): BLE_KLEPN - Experimental evidence at protein level: Swiss-Prot protein existence level 1. Binding protein with a strong affinity to the bleomycin family of antibiotics. Binds to CL990; an antimitotic-antibiotic compound. From Klebsiella pneumoniae.
   8553..8674    +  polyA_signal   SV40 poly(A) signal: SV40 polyadenylation signal
   8745..8767    -  protein_bind   lac operator (fragment): The lac repressor binds to the lac operator to inhibit transcription in E. coli. This inhibition can be relieved by adding lactose or isopropyl-β-D-thiogalactopyranoside (IPTG). lac repressor encoded by lacI
   8771..8801    -  promoter       lac promoter: promoter for the E. coli lac operon
   8816..8837    -  protein_bind   CAP binding site: CAP binding activates transcription in the presence of cAMP. E. coli catabolite activator protein
   8850..8942    -  CDS            lacI (fragment): lac repressor; lacI; The lac repressor binds to the lac operator to inhibit transcription in E. coli. This inhibition can be relieved by adding lactose or isopropyl-β-D-thiogalactopyranoside (IPTG).
   9125..9713    -  rep_origin     ori: high-copy-number ColE1/pMB1/pBR322/pUC origin of replication
   9884..10744   -  CDS            AmpR: β-lactamase; bla; confers resistance to ampicillin, carbenicillin, and related antibiotics
  10745..10849   -  promoter       AmpR promoter: bla
