[The description below was written by a language model from this plasmid's Addgene catalogue record and pLannotate feature annotations shown in this document.]
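Description:
EF1a_KLF5_P2A_Hygro_Barcode is a barcoded lentiviral transfer plasmid for constitutive expression of human KLF5, a transcription factor that binds GC-box promoter elements, in mammalian cells. The backbone is recorded as unknown, but the annotated sequence shows a typical HIV-1-derived layout. A CMV enhancer/promoter sits upstream of a truncated 5' LTR to drive genomic RNA production in packaging cells. It is followed by the Ψ packaging signal with a partial gag sequence, the Rev response element for Rev-dependent nuclear export, and the cPPT/CTS. A second truncated LTR lies downstream with a loxP site just before it, followed by a bGH polyadenylation signal. In bacteria the plasmid replicates from a high-copy ColE1/pUC-type origin and is selected with ampicillin. An f1 origin and an SV40/EM7-driven bleomycin/Zeocin resistance cassette are also present outside the viral region.

Between the LTRs, the EF-1α promoter drives a single transcript encoding KLF5 followed by the hygromycin phosphotransferase gene (hph). According to the construct name the two coding sequences are joined by a P2A self-cleaving peptide, which would occupy the short unannotated gap between them, so that transduced cells selected with hygromycin should also express KLF5. The barcode is not annotated in the feature table and its position is not stated. The record says it allows the transcript to be detected in single-cell RNA-seq, identifying which overexpression construct a given cell received. The associated publication describes pooled overexpression screens that map cellular reprogramming using paired fitness and single-cell transcriptome readouts, and this plasmid appears to be one transcription factor construct used in that work.
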