Addgene plasmid #120491: EF1a_KLF5_P2A_Hygro_Barcode
Purpose: Barcoded lentiviral vector to express KLF5 in mammalian cells under control of EF1a promoter. Barcoded for transcript detection in single cell RNA-seq.
Depositing lab: Prashant Mali. Depositing organization: University of California, San Diego (UCSD). Publication: Mapping Cellular Reprogramming via Pooled Overexpression Screens with Paired Fitness and Single-Cell RNA-Sequencing Readout. Parekh U, Wu Y, Zhao D, Worlikar A, Shah N, Zhang K, Mali P. Cell Syst. 2018 Nov 12. pii: S2405-4712(18)30433-2. doi: 10.1016/j.cels.2018.10.008. PubMed 30448000.
Backbone
  Vector backbone: Unknown
  Backbone size w/o insert (bp): 9514
  Vector type: Lentiviral
  Selectable markers: Hygromycin
Growth in bacteria
  Bacterial resistance: Ampicillin, 100 μg/mL
  Growth temperature: 37°C
  Growth strain: Stbl3
  Copy number: High Copy
Gene/Insert
  Gene/Insert name: KLF5
  Species: H. sapiens (human)
  Insert size (bp): 1371
  Entrez Gene: KLF5 (a.k.a. BTEB2, CKLF, IKLF)
  Promoter: EF1a
  Cloning method: Gibson Cloning
  Sequencing primers: 5′ 5'-ttctcaagcctcagacagtgg-3'
Terms and licenses: Academic/Nonprofit Terms; Industry Terms: Not Available to Industry
Depositor comments: 5' cloning site: BamHI (not destroyed), 3' cloning site: BamHI (not destroyed).
How to cite: EF1a_KLF5_P2A_Hygro_Barcode was a gift from Prashant Mali (Addgene plasmid # 120491 ; http://n2t.net/addgene:120491 ; RRID:Addgene_120491)
