>Addgene plasmid #120491 | EF1a_KLF5_P2A_Hygro_Barcode | depositor partial sequence | sequence record 228841 | KLF5 gene
ATGGCTACAAGGGTGCTGAGCATGAGCGCCCGCCTGGGACCCGTGCCCCAGCCGCCGGCGCCGCAGGACG
AGCCGGTGTTCGCGCAGCTCAAGCCGGTGCTGGGCGCCGCGAATCCGGCCCGCGACGCGGCGCTCTTCCC
CGGCGAGGAGCTGAAGCACGCGCACCACCGCCCGCAGGCGCAGCCCGCGCCCGCGCAGGCCCCGCAGCCG
GCCCAGCCGCCCGCCACCGGCCCGCGGCTGCCTCCAGAGGACCTGGTCCAGACAAGATGTGAAATGGAGA
AGTATCTGACACCTCAGCTTCCTCCAGTTCCTATAATTCCAGAGCATAAAAAGTATAGACGAGACAGTGC
CTCAGTCGTAGACCAGTTCTTCACTGACACTGAAGGGTTACCTTACAGTATCAACATGAACGTCTTCCTC
CCTGACATCACTCACCTGAGAACTGGCCTCTACAAATCCCAGAGACCGTGCGTAACACACATCAAGACAG
AACCTGTTGCCATTTTCAGCCACCAGAGTGAAACGACTGCCCCTCCTCCGGCCCCGACCCAGGCCCTCCC
TGAGTTCACCAGTATATTCAGCTCACACCAGACCGCAGCTCCAGAGGTGAACAATATTTTCATCAAACAA
GAACTTCCTACACCAGATCTTCATCTTTCTGTCCCTACCCAGCAGGGCCACCTGTACCAGCTACTGAATA
CACCGGATCTAGATATGCCCAGTTCTACAAATCAGACAGCAGCAATGGACACTCTTAATGTTTCTATGTC
AGCTGCCATGGCAGGCCTTAACACACACACCTCTGCTGTTCCGCAGACTGCAGTGAAACAATTCCAGGGC
ATGCCCCCTTGCACATACACAATGCCAAGTCAGTTTCTTCCACAACAGGCCACTTACTTTCCCCCGTCAC
CACCAAGCTCAGAGCCTGGAAGTCCAGATAGACAAGCAGAGATGCTCCAGAATTTAACCCCACCTCCATC
CTATGCTGCTACAATTGCTTCTAAACTGGCAATTCACAATCCAAATTTACCCACCACCCTGCCAGTTAAC
TCACAAAACATCCAACCTGTCAGATACAATAGAAGGAGTAACCCCGATTTGGAGAAACGACGCATCCACT
ACTGCGATTACCCTGGTTGCACAAAAGTTTATACCAAGTCTTCTCATTTAAAAGCTCACCTGAGGACTCA
CACTGGTGAAAAGCCATACAAGTGTACCTGGGAAGGCTGCGACTGGAGGTTCGCGCGATCGGATGAGCTG
ACCCGCCACTACCGGAAGCACACAGGCGCCAAGCCCTTCCAGTGCGGGGTGTGCAACCGCAGCTTCTCGC
GCTCTGACCACCTGGCCCTGCATATGAAGAGGCACCAGAAC
