>Addgene plasmid #120491 | EF1a_KLF5_P2A_Hygro_Barcode | depositor partial sequence | sequence record 228842 | KLF5 barcode
CAACGTCTACCCGCTACGTT
